Addgene plasmid #231859: pDest17_Gcn4 ILVtoAS
Purpose: Bacterial expression of N-terminally 6His tagged Gcn4 ILVtoAS
Depositing lab: Aseem Ansari & Tanja Mittag. Depositing organization: St. Jude Children's Research Hospital. Publication: Reconciling competing models on the roles of condensates and soluble complexes in transcription factor function. Bremer A, Lang WH, Kempen RP, Sweta K, Taylor AB, Borgia MB, Ansari AZ, Mittag T. bioRxiv [Preprint]. 2024 Nov 22:2024.11.21.624739. doi: 10.1101/2024.11.21.624739. PubMed 39605529.
Backbone
  Vector backbone: pDest17
  Backbone manufacturer: Invtirogen
  Vector type: Bacterial Expression
Growth in bacteria
  Bacterial resistance: Ampicillin, 100 μg/mL
  Growth temperature: 37°C
  Growth strain: DH5alpha
  Copy number: Low Copy
Gene/Insert
  Gene/Insert name: Gcn4 ILVtoAS
  Species: S. cerevisiae (budding yeast)
  Mutation: L123S, I128S, V130A, V135A, L137S, I142S
  Promoter: T7
  Tag / fusion protein: 6xHis, TEV cleavage site (N terminal on backbone)
  Cloning method: Gateway Cloning
Terms and licenses: Academic/Nonprofit Terms; Industry Terms: Not Available to Industry
Depositor comments: The depositing lab recommends using BL21_pLysS strain for protein expression and purification. Please visit https://doi.org/10.1101/2024.11.21.624739 for bioRxiv preprint.
How to cite: pDest17_Gcn4 ILVtoAS was a gift from Aseem Ansari & Tanja Mittag (Addgene plasmid # 231859 ; http://n2t.net/addgene:231859 ; RRID:Addgene_231859)
