[The description below was written by a language model from this plasmid's Addgene catalogue record and pLannotate feature annotations shown in this document.]
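Description:
pDest17_Gcn4 ILVtoAS is a bacterial expression plasmid built on the Gateway destination vector pDEST17, carrying a mutant form of the Saccharomyces cerevisiae transcription factor Gcn4 for production in E. coli. The backbone is pBR322-derived: it has a ColE1/pMB1-type origin together with the bom mobility region and the rop gene. Rop restrains copy number, which agrees with the low-copy designation in the catalogue entry. Selection is by ampicillin through the β-lactamase gene and its native promoter. The tet promoter and the tetracycline efflux gene are annotated only as fragments, so they are best read as remnants of the parental backbone rather than a working marker.

The expression cassette consists of a T7 promoter and the phage gene 10 ribosome binding site, followed by an N-terminal polyhistidine tag, which the catalogue lists as 6xHis. The Gcn4 coding sequence sits between attB1 and attB2, the sites left by Gateway recombination, and a T7 terminator closes the unit. The catalogue also lists a TEV protease cleavage site N-terminal to the insert, which would allow the tag to be removed after affinity purification, although the feature table does not annotate it separately. The annotated GCN4 segment spans only about 350 nt and is flagged as a fragment, so the insert may encode part of the protein rather than its full length; the record does not say which. The insert carries six substitutions (L123S, I128S, V130A, V135A, L137S, I142S) that replace aliphatic residues with serine or alanine.

Because transcription depends on T7 RNA polymerase, expression requires a host that supplies it, and the depositors recommend a BL21 pLysS strain. The plasmid is intended for making purified recombinant mutant Gcn4, and the associated publication concerns the roles of condensates and soluble complexes in transcription factor function.
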