Features (pLannotate 1.2.2; 17 found; start..end, strand, type, name):
     21..39      +  promoter       T7 promoter: promoter for bacteriophage T7 RNA polymerase
     71..93      +  RBS            RBS: efficient ribosome binding site from bacteriophage T7 gene 10 (Olins and Rangwala, 1989)
    111..131     +  CDS            8xHis (fragment): 8xHis affinity tag
    140..164     +  protein_bind   attB1: mutant version of attB; recombination site for the Gateway® BP reaction BP Clonase™
    179..526     +  CDS            GCN4 (fragment): GCN4_YEAST - Also known as AAS101 From Saccharomyces cerevisiae (strain ATCC 204508 / S288c) (Baker's yeast).
    531..555     -  protein_bind   attB2: mutant version of attB; recombination site for the Gateway® BP reaction BP Clonase™
    565..614     +  CDS            SET1 (fragment): solubility-enhancement tag derived from T7 phage gene 10B
    622..669     +  terminator     T7 terminator: transcription terminator for bacteriophage T7 RNA polymerase
    695..987     -  CDS            TcR (fragment): tetracycline efflux protein; tet; confers resistance to tetracycline
   1035..1063    -  promoter       tet promoter: E. coli promoter for tetracycline efflux protein gene
   1176..1280    +  promoter       AmpR promoter: bla
   1281..2141    +  CDS            AmpR: β-lactamase; bla; confers resistance to ampicillin, carbenicillin, and related antibiotics
   2312..2900    +  rep_origin     ori: high-copy-number ColE1/pMB1/pBR322/pUC origin of replication
   3086..3225    -  misc_feature   bom: basis of mobility region from pBR322
   3327..3518    -  CDS            rop: Rop protein, which maintains plasmids at low copy number; rop
   3535..3915    +  CDS            YPB1_ECOLX: Protein predicted: Swiss-Prot protein existence level 4. From Escherichia coli.
   4157..5061    -  CDS            TcR (fragment): tetracycline efflux protein; tet; confers resistance to tetracycline
>Addgene plasmid #231859 | pDest17_Gcn4 ILVtoAS | addgene full sequence | sequence record 460759 | Addgene NGS Result
AGATCTCGATCCCGCGAAATTAATACGACTCACTATAGGGAGACCACAACGGTTTCCCTCTAGAAATAAT
TTTGTTTAACTTTAAGAAGGAGATATACATATGTCGTACTACCATCACCATCACCATCACCTCGAATCAA
CAAGTTTGTACAAAAAAGCAGGCTTCGAGAACCTGTATTTTCAGGGTAGCAGCACCGATAGCACCCCGAT
GTTTGAATATGAAAATCTGGAAGATAACAGCAAAGAATGGACCAGCAGCTTTGATAATGATAGTCCGGCA
ACCACCGATGATGCAAGCAGCGCAGATAAAGCAAGCGAAAGCGGTAGCGGTTCAGGTAGCGGTAGTCCGG
AAAGCAGCGATCCGGCAGCACTGAAACGTGCCCGTAATACCGAAGCAGCACGTCGTAGCCGTGCACGTAA
ACTGCAGCGTATGAAACAGTTAGAAGATAAGGTTGAAGAACTGCTGTGCAAAAACTATCACCTGGAAAAT
GAAGTTGCCCGTCTGAAAAAGCTGGTTGGTGAACGTTAAGACCCAGCTTTCTTGTACAAAGTGGTTGATT
CGAGGCTGCTAACAAAGCCCGAAAGGAAGCTGAGTTGGCTGCTGCCACCGCTGAGCAATAACTAGCATAA
CCCCTTGGGGCCTCTAAACGGGTCTTGAGGGGTTTTTTGCTGAAAGGAGGAACTATATCCGGATATCCAC
AGGACGGGTGTGGTCGCCATGATCGCGTAGTCGATAGTGGCTCCAAGTAGCGAAGCGAGCAGGACTGGGC
GGCGGCCAAAGCGGTCGGACAGTGCTCCGAGAACGGGTGCGCATAGAAATTGCATCAACGCATATAGCGC
TAGCAGCACGCCATAGTGACTGGCGATGCTGTCGGAATGGACGATATCCCGCAAGAGGCCCGGCAGTACC
GGCATAACCAAGCCTATGCCTACAGCATCCAGGGTGACGGTGCCGAGGATGACGATGAGCGCATTGTTAG
ATTTCATACACGGTGCCTGACTGCGTTAGCAATTTAACTGTGATAAACTACCGCATTAAAGCTTATCGAT
GATAAGCTGTCAAACATGAGAATTCTTGAAGACGAAAGGGCCTCGTGATACGCCTATTTTTATAGGTTAA
TGTCATGATAATAATGGTTTCTTAGACGTCAGGTGGCACTTTTCGGGGAAATGTGCGCGGAACCCCTATT
TGTTTATTTTTCTAAATACATTCAAATATGTATCCGCTCATGAGACAATAACCCTGATAAATGCTTCAAT
AATATTGAAAAAGGAAGAGTATGAGTATTCAACATTTCCGTGTCGCCCTTATTCCCTTTTTTGCGGCATT
TTGCCTTCCTGTTTTTGCTCACCCAGAAACGCTGGTGAAAGTAAAAGATGCTGAAGATCAGTTGGGTGCA
CGAGTGGGTTACATCGAACTGGATCTCAACAGCGGTAAGATCCTTGAGAGTTTTCGCCCCGAAGAACGTT
TTCCAATGATGAGCACTTTTAAAGTTCTGCTATGTGGCGCGGTATTATCCCGTGTTGACGCCGGGCAAGA
GCAACTCGGTCGCCGCATACACTATTCTCAGAATGACTTGGTTGAGTACTCACCAGTCACAGAAAAGCAT
CTTACGGATGGCATGACAGTAAGAGAATTATGCAGTGCTGCCATAACCATGAGTGATAACACTGCGGCCA
ACTTACTTCTGACAACGATCGGAGGACCGAAGGAGCTAACCGCTTTTTTGCACAACATGGGGGATCATGT
AACTCGCCTTGATCGTTGGGAACCGGAGCTGAATGAAGCCATACCAAACGACGAGCGTGACACCACGATG
CCTGCAGCAATGGCAACAACGTTGCGCAAACTATTAACTGGCGAACTACTTACTCTAGCTTCCCGGCAAC
AATTAATAGACTGGATGGAGGCGGATAAAGTTGCAGGACCACTTCTGCGCTCGGCCCTTCCGGCTGGCTG
GTTTATTGCTGATAAATCTGGAGCCGGTGAGCGTGGGTCTCGCGGTATCATTGCAGCACTGGGGCCAGAT
GGTAAGCCCTCCCGTATCGTAGTTATCTACACGACGGGGAGTCAGGCAACTATGGATGAACGAAATAGAC
AGATCGCTGAGATAGGTGCCTCACTGATTAAGCATTGGTAACTGTCAGACCAAGTTTACTCATATATACT
TTAGATTGATTTAAAACTTCATTTTTAATTTAAAAGGATCTAGGTGAAGATCCTTTTTGATAATCTCATG
ACCAAAATCCCTTAACGTGAGTTTTCGTTCCACTGAGCGTCAGACCCCGTAGAAAAGATCAAAGGATCTT
CTTGAGATCCTTTTTTTCTGCGCGTAATCTGCTGCTTGCAAACAAAAAAACCACCGCTACCAGCGGTGGT
TTGTTTGCCGGATCAAGAGCTACCAACTCTTTTTCCGAAGGTAACTGGCTTCAGCAGAGCGCAGATACCA
AATACTGTCCTTCTAGTGTAGCCGTAGTTAGGCCACCACTTCAAGAACTCTGTAGCACCGCCTACATACC
TCGCTCTGCTAATCCTGTTACCAGTGGCTGCTGCCAGTGGCGATAAGTCGTGTCTTACCGGGTTGGACTC
AAGACGATAGTTACCGGATAAGGCGCAGCGGTCGGGCTGAACGGGGGGTTCGTGCACACAGCCCAGCTTG
GAGCGAACGACCTACACCGAACTGAGATACCTACAGCGTGAGCTATGAGAAAGCGCCACGCTTCCCGAAG
GGAGAAAGGCGGACAGGTATCCGGTAAGCGGCAGGGTCGGAACAGGAGAGCGCACGAGGGAGCTTCCAGG
GGGAAACGCCTGGTATCTTTATAGTCCTGTCGGGTTTCGCCACCTCTGACTTGAGCGTCGATTTTTGTGA
TGCTCGTCAGGGGGGCGGAGCCTATGGAAAAACGCCAGCAACGCGGCCTTTTTACGGTTCCTGGCCTTTT
GCTGGCCTTTTGCTCACATGTTCTTTCCTGCGTTATCCCCTGATTCTGTGGATAACCGTATTACCGCCTT
TGAGTGAGCTGATACCGCTCGCCGCAGCCGAACGACCGAGCGCAGCGAGTCAGTGAGCGAGGAAGCGGAA
GAGCGCCTGATGCGGTATTTTCTCCTTACGCATCTGTGCGGTATTTCACACCGCAATGGTGCACTCTCAG
TACAATCTGCTCTGATGCCGCATAGTTAAGCCAGTATACACTCCGCTATCGCTACGTGACTGGGTCATGG
CTGCGCCCCGACACCCGCCAACACCCGCTGACGCGCCCTGACGGGCTTGTCTGCTCCCGGCATCCGCTTA
CAGACAAGCTGTGACCGTCTCCGGGAGCTGCATGTGTCAGAGGTTTTCACCGTCATCACCGAAACGCGCG
AGGCAGCTGCGGTAAAGCTCATCAGCGTGGTCGTGAAGCGATTCACAGATGTCTGCCTGTTCATCCGCGT
CCAGCTCGTTGAGTTTCTCCAGAAGCGTTAATGTCTGGCTTCTGATAAAGCGGGCCATGTTAAGGGCGGT
TTTTTCCTGTTTGGTCACTGATGCCTCCGTGTAAGGGGGATTTCTGTTCATGGGGGTAATGATACCGATG
AAACGAGAGAGGATGCTCACGATACGGGTTACTGATGATGAACATGCCCGGTTACTGGAACGTTGTGAGG
GTAAACAACTGGCGGTATGGATGCGGCGGGACCAGAGAAAAATCACTCAGGGTCAATGCCAGCGCTTCGT
TAATACAGATGTAGGTGTTCCACAGGGTAGCCAGCAGCATCCTGCGATGCAGATCCGGAACATAATGGTG
CAGGGCGCTGACTTCCGCGTTTCCAGACTTTACGAAACACGGAAACCGAAGACCATTCATGTTGTTGCTC
AGGTCGCAGACGTTTTGCAGCAGCAGTCGCTTCACGTTCGCTCGCGTATCGGTGATTCATTCTGCTAACC
AGTAAGGCAACCCCGCCAGCCTAGCCGGGTCCTCAACGACAGGAGCACGATCATGCGCACCCGTGGCCAG
GACCCAACGCTGCCCGAGATGCGCCGCGTGCGGCTGCTGGAGATGGCGGACGCGATGGATATGTTCTGCC
AAGGGTTGGTTTGCGCATTCACAGTTCTCCGCAAGAATTGATTGGCTCCAATTCTTGGAGTGGTGAATCC
GTTAGCGAGGTGCCGCCGGCTTCCATTCAGGTCGAGGTGGCCCGGCTCCATGCACCGCGACGCAACGCGG
GGAGGCAGACAAGGTATAGGGCGGCGCCTACAATCCATGCCAACCCGTTCCATGTGCTCGCCGAGGCGGC
ATAAATCGCCGTGACGATCAGCGGTCCAATGATCGAAGTTAGGCTGGTAAGAGCCGCGAGCGATCCTTGA
AGCTGTCCCTGATGGTCGTCATCTACCTGCCTGGACAGCATGGCCTGCAACGCGGGCATCCCGATGCCGC
CGGAAGCGAGAAGAATCATAATGGGGAAGGCCATCCAGCCTCGCGTCGCGAACGCCAGCAAGACGTAGCC
CAGCGCGTCGGCCGCCATGCCGGCGATAATGGCCTGCTTCTCGCCGAAACGTTTGGTGGCGGGACCAGTG
ACGAAGGCTTGAGCGAGGGCGTGCAAGATTCCGAATACCGCAAGCGACAGGCCGATCATCGTCGCGCTCC
AGCGAAAGCGGTCCTCGCCGAAAATGACCCAGAGCGCTGCCGGCACCTGTCCTACGAGTTGCATGATAAA
GAAGACAGTCATAAGTGCGGCGACGATAGTCATGCCCCGCGCCCACCGGAAGGAGCTGACTGGGTTGAAG
GCTCTCAAGGGCATCGGTCGATCGACGCTCTCCCTTATGCGACTCCTGCATTAGGAAGCAGCCCAGTAGT
AGGTTGAGGCCGTTGAGCACCGCCGCCGCAAGGAATGGTGCATGCAAGGAGATGGCGCCCAACAGTCCCC
CGGCCACGGGGCCTGCCACCATACCCACGCCGAAACAAGCGCTCATGAGCCCGAAGTGGCGAGCCCGATC
TTCCCCATCGGTGATGTCGGCGATATAGGCGCCAGCAACCGCACCTGTGGCGCCGGTGATGCCGGCCACG
ATGCGTCCGGCGTAGAGGATCG
