>Addgene plasmid #231859 | pDest17_Gcn4 ILVtoAS | depositor partial sequence | sequence record 455690 | Orf Sequence
GGTAGCAGCACCGATAGCACCCCGATGTTTGAATATGAAAATCTGGAAGATAACAGCAAAGAATGGACCA
GCAGCTTTGATAATGATAGTCCGGCAACCACCGATGATGCAAGCAGCGCAGATAAAGCAAGCGAAAGCGG
TAGCGGTTCAGGTAGCGGTAGTCCGGAAAGCAGCGATCCGGCAGCACTGAAACGTGCCCGTAATACCGAA
GCAGCACGTCGTAGCCGTGCACGTAAACTGCAGCGTATGAAACAGTTAGAAGATAAGGTTGAAGAACTGC
TGTGCAAAAACTATCACCTGGAAAATGAAGTTGCCCGTCTGAAAAAGCTGGTTGGTGAACGT
